Addgene plasmid #193558: mTurquoise2-Scarlet-I
Purpose: Expresses mTurquoise2-mScarlet-I in mammalian cells.
Depositing lab: Justin Taraska. Depositing organization: National Heart, Lung, and Blood Institute (NHLBI). Publication: A conformational switch in clathrin light chain regulates lattice structure and endocytosis at the plasma membrane of mammalian cells. Obashi K, Sochacki KA, Strub MP, Taraska JW. Nat Commun. 2023 Feb 9;14(1):732. doi: 10.1038/s41467-023-36304-7. PubMed 36759616.
Backbone
  Vector backbone: pEGFP-C1
  Backbone manufacturer: Clontech
  Total vector size (bp): 5319
  Vector type: Mammalian Expression
Growth in bacteria
  Bacterial resistance: Kanamycin, 50 μg/mL
  Growth temperature: 37°C
  Growth strain: DH5alpha
  Copy number: Unknown
Gene/Insert
  Gene/Insert name: mTurquoise2-mScarlet-I
  Insert size (bp): 1383
Resource information
  A portion of this plasmid was derived from a plasmid made by: Addgene #54842 and #85068
Terms and licenses: Academic/Nonprofit Terms; Industry Terms: Not Available to Industry
Depositor comments: Please visit https://doi.org/10.1101/2022.03.21.485138 for bioRxiv preprint.
How to cite: mTurquoise2-Scarlet-I was a gift from Justin Taraska (Addgene plasmid # 193558 ; http://n2t.net/addgene:193558 ; RRID:Addgene_193558)
