[The description below was written by a language model from this plasmid's Addgene catalogue record and pLannotate feature annotations shown in this document.]
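Description:
mTurquoise2-Scarlet-I is a 5,319 bp mammalian expression plasmid built on the Clontech pEGFP-C1 backbone, in which the original fluorescent protein position is occupied by a 1,383 bp tandem fusion of the cyan fluorescent protein mTurquoise2 and the red fluorescent protein mScarlet-I. Transcription is driven by the human cytomegalovirus immediate early enhancer and promoter and terminated by the SV40 polyadenylation signal. The automated annotation labels the first coding region as W1C, an older Aequorea-derived cyan variant; this is presumably a nearest-match call for the closely related mTurquoise2 named in the catalogue entry. The cyan and mScarlet-I annotations abut and slightly overlap, which suggests that the two proteins are joined directly or by a very short linker, although the record does not describe the junction. The short large T antigen, ble and bGH poly(A) fragments in the table are probably backbone remnants or incidental matches rather than functional parts.

The plasmid replicates in E. coli from a high-copy ColE1/pUC-type origin and also carries an f1 origin for single-stranded DNA production. A single NeoR/KanR gene serves both hosts. A bacterial bla-type promoter drives it to give kanamycin resistance, while the SV40 enhancer/early promoter and HSV TK polyadenylation signal allow G418 selection in mammalian cells.

The stated purpose is simply expression of the mTurquoise2-mScarlet-I fusion in mammalian cells. Tandem donor-acceptor fusions of this kind are commonly used as positive FRET reference controls, which would fit the associated study of clathrin light chain conformation, but the record does not state this use. Portions of the construct came from two earlier deposited plasmids.
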