Features (pLannotate 1.2.2; 14 found; start..end, strand, type, name):
     87..390     +  enhancer       CMV enhancer: human cytomegalovirus immediate early enhancer
    391..594     +  promoter       CMV promoter: human cytomegalovirus (CMV) immediate early promoter
    645..1355    +  CDS            W1C: W1C is a basic (constitutively fluorescent) cyan fluorescent protein published in 1998, derived from Aequorea victoria.
   1341..2021    +  CDS            mScarlet-I: mScarlet-I is a basic (constitutively fluorescent) red fluorescent protein published in 2016, derived from synthetic construct. It is reported to be a rapidly-maturing monomer with moderate acid sensitivity.
   2026..2110    +  CDS            large T antigen (fragment): large T antigen from SV40 (simian virus 40)
   2133..2254    +  polyA_signal   SV40 poly(A) signal: SV40 polyadenylation signal
   2288..2716    -  rep_origin     f1 ori (sequence partly withheld): f1 bacteriophage origin of replication; arrow indicates direction of (+) strand synthesis
   2743..2847    +  promoter       AmpR promoter: bla
   2849..3206    +  promoter       SV40 promoter: SV40 enhancer and early promoter
   3241..4035    +  CDS            NeoR/KanR: aminoglycoside phosphotransferase from Tn5; aph(3')-II (or nptII); confers resistance to neomycin, kanamycin, and G418 (Geneticin®)
   4056..4208    +  CDS            ble (fragment): BLE_KLEPN - Experimental evidence at protein level: Swiss-Prot protein existence level 1. Binding protein with a strong affinity to the bleomycin family of antibiotics. Binds to CL990; an antimitotic-antibiotic compound. From Klebsiella pneumoniae.
   4267..4314    +  polyA_signal   HSV TK poly(A) signal: herpes simplex virus thymidine kinase polyadenylation signal (Cole and Stacy, 1985)
   4405..4421    -  polyA_signal   bGH poly(A) signal (fragment): bovine growth hormone polyadenylation signal
   4643..5231    +  rep_origin     ori: high-copy-number ColE1/pMB1/pBR322/pUC origin of replication
>Addgene plasmid #193558 | mTurquoise2-Scarlet-I | addgene full sequence | sequence record 380072 | Addgene NGS Result
TGGATAACCGTATTACCGCCATGCATTAGTTATTAATAGTAATCAATTACGGGGTCATTAGTTCATAGCC
CATATATGGAGTTCCGCGTTACATAACTTACGGTAAATGGCCCGCCTGGCTGACCGCCCAACGACCCCCG
CCCATTGACGTCAATAATGACGTATGTTCCCATAGTAACGCCAATAGGGACTTTCCATTGACGTCAATGG
GTGGAGTATTTACGGTAAACTGCCCACTTGGCAGTACATCAAGTGTATCATATGCCAAGTACGCCCCCTA
TTGACGTCAATGACGGTAAATGGCCCGCCTGGCATTATGCCCAGTACATGACCTTATGGGACTTTCCTAC
TTGGCAGTACATCTACGTATTAGTCATCGCTATTACCATGGTGATGCGGTTTTGGCAGTACATCAATGGG
CGTGGATAGCGGTTTGACTCACGGGGATTTCCAAGTCTCCACCCCATTGACGTCAATGGGAGTTTGTTTT
GGCACCAAAATCAACGGGACTTTCCAAAATGTCGTAACAACTCCGCCCCATTGACGCAAATGGGCGGTAG
GCGTGTACGGTGGGAGGTCTATATAAGCAGAGCTGGTTTAGTGAACCGTCAGATCCGCTAGCGCTACCGG
TCGCCACCATGGTGAGCAAGGGCGAGGAGCTGTTCACCGGGGTGGTGCCCATCCTGGTCGAGCTGGACGG
CGACGTAAACGGCCACAAGTTCAGCGTGTCCGGCGAGGGCGAGGGCGATGCCACCTACGGCAAGCTGACC
CTGAAGTTCATCTGCACCACCGGCAAGCTGCCCGTGCCCTGGCCCACCCTCGTGACCACCCTGTCCTGGG
GCGTGCAGTGCTTCGCCCGCTACCCCGACCACATGAAGCAGCACGACTTCTTCAAGTCCGCCATGCCCGA
AGGCTACGTCCAGGAGCGCACCATCTTCTTCAAGGACGACGGCAACTACAAGACCCGCGCCGAGGTGAAG
TTCGAGGGCGACACCCTGGTGAACCGCATCGAGCTGAAGGGCATCGACTTCAAGGAGGACGGCAACATCC
TGGGGCACAAGCTGGAGTACAACTACTTCAGCGACAACGTCTATATCACCGCCGACAAGCAGAAGAACGG
CATCAAGGCCAACTTCAAGATCCGCCACAACATCGAGGACGGCGGCGTGCAGCTCGCCGACCACTACCAG
CAGAACACCCCCATCGGCGACGGCCCCGTGCTGCTGCCCGACAACCACTACCTGAGCACCCAGTCCAAGC
TGAGCAAAGACCCCAACGAGAAGCGCGATCACATGGTCCTGCTGGAGTTCGTGACCGCCGCCGGCGGATC
CGGAGGGTCTGAGGCAGTGATCAAGGAGTTCATGCGGTTCAAGGTGCACATGGAGGGCTCCATGAACGGC
CACGAGTTCGAGATCGAGGGCGAGGGCGAGGGCCGCCCCTACGAGGGCACCCAGACCGCCAAGCTGAAGG
TGACCAAGGGTGGCCCCCTGCCCTTCTCCTGGGACATCCTGTCCCCTCAGTTCATGTACGGCTCCAGGGC
CTTCATCAAGCACCCCGCCGACATCCCCGACTACTATAAGCAGTCCTTCCCCGAGGGCTTCAAGTGGGAG
CGCGTGATGAACTTCGAGGACGGCGGCGCCGTGACCGTGACCCAGGACACCTCCCTGGAGGACGGCACCC
TGATCTACAAGGTGAAGCTCCGCGGCACCAACTTCCCTCCTGACGGCCCCGTAATGCAGAAGAAGACAAT
GGGCTGGGAAGCGTCCACCGAGCGGTTGTACCCCGAGGACGGCGTGCTGAAGGGCGACATTAAGATGGCC
CTGCGCCTGAAGGACGGCGGCCGCTACCTGGCGGACTTCAAGACCACCTACAAGGCCAAGAAGCCCGTGC
AGATGCCCGGCGCCTACAACGTCGACCGCAAGTTGGACATCACCTCCCACAACGAGGACTACACCGTGGT
GGAACAGTACGAACGCTCCGAGGGCCGCCACTCCACCGGCGGCATGGACGAGCTGTACAAGTAACTGATC
ATAATCAGCCATACCACATTTGTAGAGGTTTTACTTGCTTTAAAAAACCTCCCACACCTCCCCCTGAACC
TGAAACATAAAATGAATGCAATTGTTGTTGTTAACTTGTTTATTGCAGCTTATAATGGTTACAAATAAAG
CAATAGCATCACAAATTTCACAAATAAAGCATTTTTTTCACTGCATTCTAGTTGTGGTTTGTCCAAACTC
ATCAATGTATCTTAAGGCGTAAATTGTAAGCGTTAATATTTTGTTAAAATTCGCGTTAAATTTTTGTTAA
ATCAGCTCATTTTTTAACCAATAGGCCGAAATCGGCAAAATCCCTTATAAATCAAAAGAATAGACCGAGA
TAGGGT
[37 nt withheld, positions 2387-2423]
AAAGAACGTGGACTCCAACGTCAAAGG
[49 nt withheld, positions 2451-2499]
T
[91 nt withheld, positions 2501-2591]
G
[124 nt withheld, positions 2593-2716]
CAGGTGGCACTTTTCGGGGAAATGTGCGCGGAACCCCTATTTGTTTATTTTTCTAAATACATTCAAATAT
GTATCCGCTCATGAGACAATAACCCTGATAAATGCTTCAATAATATTGAAAAAGGAAGAGTCCTGAGGCG
GAAAGAACCAGCTGTGGAATGTGTGTCAGTTAGGGTGTGGAAAGTCCCCAGGCTCCCCAGCAGGCAGAAG
TATGCAAAGCATGCATCTCAATTAGTCAGCAACCAGGTGTGGAAAGTCCCCAGGCTCCCCAGCAGGCAGA
AGTATGCAAAGCATGCATCTCAATTAGTCAGCAACCATAGTCCCGCCCCTAACTCCGCCCATCCCGCCCC
TAACTCCGCCCAGTTCCGCCCATTCTCCGCCCCATGGCTGACTAATTTTTTTTATTTATGCAGAGGCCGA
GGCCGCCTCGGCCTCTGAGCTATTCCAGAAGTAGTGAGGAGGCTTTTTTGGAGGCCTAGGCTTTTGCAAA
GATCGATCAAGAGACAGGATGAGGATCGTTTCGCATGATTGAACAAGATGGATTGCACGCAGGTTCTCCG
GCCGCTTGGGTGGAGAGGCTATTCGGCTATGACTGGGCACAACAGACAATCGGCTGCTCTGATGCCGCCG
TGTTCCGGCTGTCAGCGCAGGGGCGCCCGGTTCTTTTTGTCAAGACCGACCTGTCCGGTGCCCTGAATGA
ACTGCAAGACGAGGCAGCGCGGCTATCGTGGCTGGCCACGACGGGCGTTCCTTGCGCAGCTGTGCTCGAC
GTTGTCACTGAAGCGGGAAGGGACTGGCTGCTATTGGGCGAAGTGCCGGGGCAGGATCTCCTGTCATCTC
ACCTTGCTCCTGCCGAGAAAGTATCCATCATGGCTGATGCAATGCGGCGGCTGCATACGCTTGATCCGGC
TACCTGCCCATTCGACCACCAAGCGAAACATCGCATCGAGCGAGCACGTACTCGGATGGAAGCCGGTCTT
GTCGATCAGGATGATCTGGACGAAGAGCATCAGGGGCTCGCGCCAGCCGAACTGTTCGCCAGGCTCAAGG
CGAGCATGCCCGACGGCGAGGATCTCGTCGTGACCCATGGCGATGCCTGCTTGCCGAATATCATGGTGGA
AAATGGCCGCTTTTCTGGATTCATCGACTGTGGCCGGCTGGGTGTGGCGGACCGCTATCAGGACATAGCG
TTGGCTACCCGTGATATTGCTGAAGAGCTTGGCGGCGAATGGGCTGACCGCTTCCTCGTGCTTTACGGTA
TCGCCGCTCCCGATTCGCAGCGCATCGCCTTCTATCGCCTTCTTGACGAGTTCTTCTGAGCGGGACTCTG
GGGTTCGAAATGACCGACCAAGCGACGCCCAACCTGCCATCACGAGATTTCGATTCCACCGCCGCCTTCT
ATGAAAGGTTGGGCTTCGGAATCGTTTTCCGGGACGCCGGCTGGATGATCCTCCAGCGCGGGGATCTCAT
GCTGGAGTTCTTCGCCCACCCTAGGGGGAGGCTAACTGAAACACGGAAGGAGACAATACCGGAAGGAACC
CGCGCTATGACGGCAATAAAAAGACAGAATAAAACGCACGGTGTTGGGTCGTTTGTTCATAAACGCGGGG
TTCGGTCCCAGGGCTGGCACTCTGTCGATACCCCACCGAGACCCCATTGGGGCCAATACGCCCGCGTTTC
TTCCTTTTCCCCACCCCACCCCCCAAGTTCGGGTGAAGGCCCAGGGCTCGCAGCCAACGTCGGGGCGGCA
GGCCCTGCCATAGCCTCAGGTTACTCATATATACTTTAGATTGATTTAAAACTTCATTTTTAATTTAAAA
GGATCTAGGTGAAGATCCTTTTTGATAATCTCATGACCAAAATCCCTTAACGTGAGTTTTCGTTCCACTG
AGCGTCAGACCCCGTAGAAAAGATCAAAGGATCTTCTTGAGATCCTTTTTTTCTGCGCGTAATCTGCTGC
TTGCAAACAAAAAAACCACCGCTACCAGCGGTGGTTTGTTTGCCGGATCAAGAGCTACCAACTCTTTTTC
CGAAGGTAACTGGCTTCAGCAGAGCGCAGATACCAAATACTGTTCTTCTAGTGTAGCCGTAGTTAGGCCA
CCACTTCAAGAACTCTGTAGCACCGCCTACATACCTCGCTCTGCTAATCCTGTTACCAGTGGCTGCTGCC
AGTGGCGATAAGTCGTGTCTTACCGGGTTGGACTCAAGACGATAGTTACCGGATAAGGCGCAGCGGTCGG
GCTGAACGGGGGGTTCGTGCACACAGCCCAGCTTGGAGCGAACGACCTACACCGAACTGAGATACCTACA
GCGTGAGCTATGAGAAAGCGCCACGCTTCCCGAAGGGAGAAAGGCGGACAGGTATCCGGTAAGCGGCAGG
GTCGGAACAGGAGAGCGCACGAGGGAGCTTCCAGGGGGAAACGCCTGGTATCTTTATAGTCCTGTCGGGT
TTCGCCACCTCTGACTTGAGCGTCGATTTTTGTGATGCTCGTCAGGGGGGCGGAGCCTATGGAAAAACGC
CAGCAACGCGGCCTTTTTACGGTTCCTGGCCTTTTGCTGGCCTTTTGCTCACATGTTCTTTCCTGCGTTA
TCCCCTGATTCTG
